Addgene plasmid #17867: pEF/myc/ER FLII12Pglu-700uDelta6
Depositing lab: Wolf Frommer. Publication: GLUT1 and GLUT9 as major contributors to glucose influx in HepG2 cells identified by a high sensitivity intramolecular FRET glucose sensor. Takanaga H, Chaudhuri B, Frommer WB. Biochim Biophys Acta. 2008 Apr . 1778(4):1091-9. 10.1016/j.bbamem.2007.11.015 PubMed 18177733.
Backbone
  Vector backbone: pEF/myc/ER
  Vector type: Mammalian Expression
Growth in bacteria
  Bacterial resistance: Ampicillin, 100 μg/mL
  Growth temperature: 37°C
  Growth strain: DH5alpha
  Copy number: High Copy
Gene/Insert
  Gene/Insert name: FLII12Pglu-700uDelta6
  Species: E. coli
  Insert size (bp): 2400
  Mutation: 700uDelta6, ECFP insert in mglB
  Tag / fusion protein: Citrine (C terminal on insert)
  Cloning method: Restriction Enzyme
  Sequencing primers: 5′ na
Terms and licenses: Academic/Nonprofit Terms; Industry Terms: Not Available to Industry
How to cite: pEF/myc/ER FLII12Pglu-700uDelta6 was a gift from Wolf Frommer (Addgene plasmid # 17867 ; http://n2t.net/addgene:17867 ; RRID:Addgene_17867)
