[The description below was written by a language model from this plasmid's Addgene catalogue record and pLannotate feature annotations shown in this document.]
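Description:
pEF/myc/ER FLII12Pglu-700uDelta6 is a mammalian expression plasmid of about 8 kb, built on the pEF/myc/ER backbone, that encodes a genetically encoded FRET sensor for glucose. It is propagated in E. coli as a high-copy plasmid through a ColE1/pUC-type origin and selected with ampicillin via the β-lactamase gene. An f1 origin is also present. For selection in mammalian cells, an SV40 early promoter drives a neomycin phosphotransferase gene terminated by an SV40 polyadenylation signal. A short ble fragment annotated just downstream of neo is probably a remnant rather than a functional marker.

The sensor cassette is driven by the strong constitutive human EF-1α promoter and ends with the bovine growth hormone poly(A) signal. The roughly 2.4 kb insert is based on mglB, the E. coli periplasmic glucose/galactose-binding protein. According to the record, ECFP is inserted within mglB and Citrine is fused at the C terminus. The feature table correspondingly shows ECFP, an mglB fragment and Citrine in series. The small stretch of mglB expected upstream of ECFP is not separately annotated. Sugar binding changes the conformation of the binding protein and thereby alters energy transfer between the cyan donor and yellow acceptor, giving a ratiometric readout. "700u" and "Delta6" name the sensor variant, but the record does not define these modifications.

A modified mouse immunoglobulin heavy-chain signal sequence lies upstream of the sensor, consistent with the backbone's design for directing proteins into the endoplasmic reticulum. The myc epitope and any ER retention motif implied by the backbone name are not annotated. The associated study used high-sensitivity sensors of this type to monitor glucose influx in HepG2 cells.
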