Features (pLannotate 1.2.2; 15 found; start..end, strand, type, name):
     23..1185    +  promoter       EF-1α promoter: strong constitutive promoter for human elongation factor EF-1α
   1199..1337    +  sig_peptide    IgH signal sequence: modified signal sequence from the mouse immunoglobulin heavy chain variable region
   1407..2120    +  CDS            ECFP: ECFP is a basic (constitutively fluorescent) cyan fluorescent protein published in 1996, derived from Aequorea victoria. It has low acid sensitivity.
   2082..3017    +  CDS            mglB (fragment): DGAL_ECOLI - Experimental evidence at protein level: Swiss-Prot protein existence level 1. This protein is involved in the active transport of galactose and glucose. It plays a role in the chemotaxis towards the two sugars by interacting with the trg chemoreceptor. From Escherichia coli (strain K12).
   3018..3734    +  CDS            Citrine: Citrine is a basic (constitutively fluorescent) yellow fluorescent protein published in 2001, derived from Aequorea victoria. It has moderate acid sensitivity.
   3833..4040    +  polyA_signal   bGH poly(A) signal: bovine growth hormone polyadenylation signal
   4061..4082    +  promoter       SV40 promoter (fragment): SV40 enhancer and early promoter
   4103..4531    +  rep_origin     f1 ori (sequence partly withheld): f1 bacteriophage origin of replication; arrow indicates direction of (+) strand synthesis
   4545..4875    +  promoter       SV40 promoter: SV40 enhancer and early promoter
   4896..5687    +  CDS            neo: KKA2_KLEPN - Also known as kan, nptII. Experimental evidence at protein level: Swiss-Prot protein existence level 1. Resistance to kanamycin, neomycin, paromomycin, ribostamycin, butirosin and gentamicin B. From Klebsiella pneumoniae.
   5711..5869    +  CDS            ble (fragment): BLE_KLEPN - Experimental evidence at protein level: Swiss-Prot protein existence level 1. Binding protein with a strong affinity to the bleomycin family of antibiotics. Binds to CL990; an antimitotic-antibiotic compound. From Klebsiella pneumoniae.
   5864..5985    +  polyA_signal   SV40 poly(A) signal: SV40 polyadenylation signal
   6187..6775    -  rep_origin     ori: high-copy-number ColE1/pMB1/pBR322/pUC origin of replication
   6946..7806    -  CDS            AmpR: β-lactamase; bla; confers resistance to ampicillin, carbenicillin, and related antibiotics
   7807..7911    -  promoter       AmpR promoter: bla
>Addgene plasmid #17867 | pEF/myc/ER FLII12Pglu-700uDelta6 | depositor full sequence | sequence record 8756 | Author sequence
GTACCGAATTCAAGCTTCGTGAGGCTCCGGTGCCCGTCAGTGGGCAGAGCGCACATCGCCCACAGTCCCC
GAGAAGTTGGGGGGAGGGGTCGGCAATTGAACCGGTGCCTAGAGAAGGTGGCGCGGGGTAAACTGGGAAA
GTGATGTCGTGTACTGGCTCCGCCTTTTTCCCGAGGGTGGGGGAGAACCGTATATAAGTGCAGTAGTCGC
CGTGAACGTTCTTTTTCGCAACGGGTTTGCCGCCAGAACACAGGTAAGTGCCGTGTGTGGTTCCCGCGGG
CCTGGCCTCTTTACGGGTTATGGCCCTTGCGTGCCTTGAATTACTTCCACCTGGCTCCAGTACGTGATTC
TTGATCCCGAGCTGGAGCCAGGGGCGGGCCTTGCGCTTTAGGAGCCCCTTCGCCTCGTGCTTGAGTTGAG
GCCTGGCCTGGGCGCTGGGGCCGCCGCGTGCGAATCTGGTGGCACCTTCGCGCCTGTCTCGCTGCTTTCG
ATAAGTCTCTAGCCATTTAAAATTTTTGATGACCTGCTGCGACGCTTTTTTTCTGGCAAGATAGTCTTGT
AAATGCGGGCCAGGATCTGCACACTGGTATTTCGGTTTTTGGGCCCGCGGCCGGCGACGGGGCCCGTGCG
TCCCAGCGCACATGTTCGGCGAGGCGGGGCCTGCGAGCGCGGCCACCGAGAATCGGACGGGGGTAGTCTC
AAGCTGGCCGGCCTGCTCTGGTGCCTGGCCTCGCGCCGCCGTGTATCGCCCCGCCCTGGGCGGCAAGGCT
GGCCCGGTCGGCACCAGTTGCGTGAGCGGAAAGATGGCCGCTTCCCGGCCCTGCTCCAGGGGGCTCAAAA
TGGAGGACGCGGCGCTCGGGAGAGCGGGCGGGTGAGTCACCCACACAAAGGAAAAGGGCCTTTCCGTCCT
CAGCCGTCGCTTCATGTGACTCCACGGAGTACCGGGCGCCGTCCAGGCACCTCGATTAGTTCTGGAGCTT
TTGGAGTACGTCGTCTTTAGGTTGGGGGGAGGGGTTTTATGCGATGGAGTTTCCCCACACTGAGTGGGTG
GAGACTGAAGTTAGGCCAGCTTGGCACTTGATGTAATTCTCCTTGGAATTTGGCCTTTTTGAGTTTGGAT
CTTGGTTCATTCTCAAGCCTCAGACAGTGGTTCAAAGTTTTTTTCTTCCATTTCAGGTGTCGTGAACACG
TGGCCACCATGGGATGGAGCTGTATCATCCTCTTCTTGGTAGCAACAGCTACAGGTAAGGGGTTAACAGT
AGCAGGCTTGAGGTCTGGACATATATATGGGTGACAATGACATCCACTTTGCCTTTCTCTCCACAGGCGC
GCACTCCCAGGTCCAACTGCAGGTCGACGCCATGGCTGATACTCGCATTGGTGTAACAATCTATAAGTCG
GCTGGTATGGTGAGCAAGGGCGAGGAGCTGTTCACCGGGGTGGTGCCCATCCTGGTCGAGCTGGACGGCG
ACGTAAACGGCCACAAGTTCAGCGTGTCCGGCGAGGGCGAGGGCGATGCCACCTACGGCAAGCTGACCCT
GAAGTTCATCTGCACCACCGGCAAGCTGCCCGTGCCCTGGCCCACCCTCGTGACCACCCTGACCTGGGGC
GTGCAGTGCTTCAGCCGCTACCCCGACCACATGAAGCAGCACGACTTCTTCAAGTCCGCCATGCCCGAAG
GCTACGTCCAGGAGCGCACCATCTTCTTCAAGGACGACGGCAACTACAAGACCCGCGCCGAGGTGAAGTT
CGAGGGCGACACCCTGGTGAACCGCATCGAGCTGAAGGGCATCGACTTCAAGGAGGACGGCAACATCCTG
GGGCACAAGCTGGAGTACAACTACATCAGCCACAACGTCTATATCACCGCCGACAAGCAGAAGAACGGCA
TCAAGGCCAACTTCAAGATCCGCCACAACATCGAGGACGGCAGCGTGCAGCTCGCCGACCACTACCAGCA
GAACACCCCCATCGGCGACGGCCCCGTGCTGCTGCCCGACAACCACTACCTGAGCACCCAGTCCGCCCTG
AGCAAAGACCCCAACGAGAAGCGCGATCACATGGTCCTGCTGGAGTTCGTGACCGCCGCCGGGATCACTC
TCGGCATGGACGAGCTGTACGGTAGCCGAGATAACTTTATGTCTGTAGTGCGCAAGGCTATTGAGCAAGA
TGCGAAAGCCGCGCCAGATGTTCAGCTGCTGATGAATGATTCTCAGAATGACCAGTCCAAGCAGAACGAT
CAGATCGACGTATTGCTGGCGAAAGGGGTGAAGGCACTGGCAATCAACCTGGTTGACCCGGCAGCTGCGG
GTACGGTGATTGAGAAAGCGCGTGGGCAAAACGTGCCGGTGGTTTTCTTCAACAAAGAACCGTCTCGTAA
GGCGCTGGATAGCTACGACAAAGCCTACTACGTTGGCACTGACTCCAAAGAGTCCGGCATTATTCAAGGC
GATTTGATTGCTAAACACTGGGCGGCGAATCAGGGTTGGGATCTGAACAAAGACGGTCAGATTCAGTTCG
TACTGCTGAAAGGTGAACCGGGCCATCCGGATGCAGAAGCACGTACCACTTACGTGATTAAAGAATTGAA
CGATAAAGGCATCAAAACTGAACAGTTACAGTTAGATACCGCAATGTGGGACACCGCTCAGGCGAAAGAT
AAGATGGACGCCTGGCTGTCTGGCCCGAACGCCAACAAAATCGAAGTGGTTATCGCCAACAACGATGCGA
TGGCAATGGGCGCGGTTGAAGCGCTGAAAGCACACAACAAGTCCAGCATTCCGGTGTTTGGCGTCGATGC
GCTGCCAGAAGCGCTGGCGCTGGTGAAATCCGGTGCACTGGCGGGCACCGTACTGAACGATGCTAACAAC
CAGGCGAAAGCGACCTTTGATCTGGCGAAAAACCTGGCCGATGGTAAAGGTGCGGCTGATGGCACCAACT
GGAAAATCGACAACAAAGTGGTCCGCGTACCTTATGTTGGCGTAGATAAAGACAACCTGGCTGAATTCAG
CAAGAAAATGGTGAGCAAGGGCGAGGAGCTGTTCACCGGGGTGGTGCCCATCCTGGTCGAGCTGGACGGC
GACGTAAACGGCCACAAGTTCAGCGTGTCCGGCGAGGGCGAGGGCGATGCCACCTACGGCAAGCTGACCC
TGAAGTTCATCTGCACCACCGGCAAGCTGCCCGTGCCCTGGCCCACCCTCGTGACCACCTTCGGCTACGG
CCTGATGTGCTTCGCCCGCTACCCCGACCACATGAAGCAGCACGACTTCTTCAAGTCCGCCATGCCCGAA
GGCTACGTCCAGGAGCGCACCATCTTCTTCAAGGACGACGGCAACTACAAGACCCGCGCCGAGGTGAAGT
TCGAGGGCGACACCCTGGTGAACCGCATCGAGCTGAAGGGCATCGACTTCAAGGAGGACGGCAACATCCT
GGGGCACAAGCTGGAGTACAACTACAACAGCCACAACGTCTATATCATGGCCGACAAGCAGAAGAACGGC
ATCAAGGTGAACTTCAAGATCCGCCACAACATCGAGGACGGCAGCGTGCAGCTCGCCGACCACTACCAGC
AGAACACCCCCATCGGCGACGGCCCCGTGCTGCTGCCCGACAACCACTACCTGAGCTACCAGTCCGCCCT
GAGCAAAGACCCCAACGAGAAGCGCGATCACATGGTCCTGCTGGAGTTCGTGACCGCCGCCGGGATCACT
CTCGGCATGGACGAGCTGTACAAGGCGGCCGCAGAACAAAAACTCATCTCAGAAGAGGATCTGAATGGGG
CCGCAAGCGAGAAGGACGAGCTGTAGTCTAGAAGCTCGCTGATCAGCCTCGACTGTGCCTTCTAGTTGCC
AGCCATCTGTTGTTTGCCCCTCCCCCGTGCCTTCCTTGACCCTGGAAGGTGCCACTCCCACTGTCCTTTC
CTAATAAAATGAGGAAATTGCATCGCATTGTCTGAGTAGGTGTCATTCTATTCTGGGGGGTGGGGTGGGG
CAGGACAGCAAGGGGGAGGATTGGGAAGACAATAGCAGGCATGCTGGGGATGGCCCGGGCTCTATGGCTT
CTGAGGCGGAAAGAACCAGCTGGGGCTCTAGGGGGTATCCCC
[124 nt withheld, positions 4103-4226]
C
[32 nt withheld, positions 4228-4259]
CA
[57 nt withheld, positions 4262-4318]
A
[49 nt withheld, positions 4320-4368]
CCTTTGACGTTGGAGTCCACGTTCTTT
[37 nt withheld, positions 4396-4432]
ACCCTATCTCGGTCTATTCTTTTGATTTATAAGGGATTTTGGGGATTTCGGCCTATTGGTTAAAAAATGA
GCTGATTTAACAAAAATTTAACGCGAATTAATTCTGTGGAATGTGTGTCAGTTAGGGTGTGGAAAGTCCC
CAGGCTCCCCAGGCAGGCAGAAGTATGCAAAGCATGCATCTCAATTAGTCAGCAACCAGGTGTGGAAAGT
CCCCAGGCTCCCCAGCAGGCAGAAGTATGCAAAGCATGCATCTCAATTAGTCAGCAACCATAGTCCCGCC
CCTAACTCCGCCCATCCCGCCCCTAACTCCGCCCAGTTCCGCCCATTCTCCGCCCCTAGGCTGACTAATT
TTTTTTATTTATGCAGAGGCCGAGGCCGCCTCTGCCTCTGAGCTATTCCAGAAGTAGTGAGGAGGCTTTT
TTGGAGGCCTAGGCTTTTGCAAAAAGCTCCCGGGAGGTCCACAATGATTGAACAAGATGGATTGCACGCA
GGTTCTCCGGCCGCTTGGGTGGAGAGGCTATTCGGCTATGACTGGGCACAACAGACAATCGGCTGCTCTG
ATGCCGCCGTGTTCCGGCTGTCAGCGCAGGGGCGCCCGGTTCTTTTTGTCAAGACCGACCTGTCCGGTGC
CCTGAATGAACTCCAGGACGAGGCAGCGCGGCTATCGTGGCTGGCCACGACGGGCGTTCCTTGCGCAGCT
GTGCTCGACGTTGTCACTGAAGCGGGAAGGGACTGGCTGCTATTGGGCGAAGTGCCGGGGCAGGATCTCC
TGTCATCTCACCTTGCTCCTGCCGAGAAAGTATCCATCATGGCTGATGCAATGCGGCGGCTGCATACGCT
TGATCCGGCTACCTGCCCATTCGACCACCAAGCGAAACATCGCATCGAGCGAGCACGTACTCGGATGGAA
GCCGGTCTTGTCGATCAGGATGATCTGGACGAAGAGCATCAGGGGCTCGCGCCAGCCGAACTGTTCGCCA
GGCTCAAGGCGCGTATGCCCGACGGCGAGGATCTCGTCGTGACTCATGGCGATGCCTGCTTGCCGAATAT
CATGGTGGAAAATGGCCGCTTTTCTGGATTCATCGACTGTGGCCGGCTGGGTGTGGCGGACCGCTATCAG
GACATAGCGTTGGCTACCCGTGATATTGCTGAAGAGCTTGGCGGCGAATGGGCTGACCGCTTCCTCGTGC
TTTACGGTATCGCCGCTCCCGATTCGCAGCGCATCGCCTTCTATCGCCTTCTTGACGAGTTCTTCTGAGC
GGGACTCTGGGGTTCGAAATGACCGACCAAGCGACGCCCAACCTGCCATCACGAGATTTCGATTCCACCG
CCGCCTTCTATGAAAGGTTGGGCTTCGGAATCGTTTTCCGGGACGCCGGCTGGATGATCCTCCAGCGCGG
GGATCTCATGCTGGAGTTCTTCGCCCACCCCAACTTGTTTATTGCAGCTTATAATGGTTACAAATAAAGC
AATAGCATCACAAATTTCACAAATAAAGCATTTTTTTCACTGCATTCTAGTTGTGGTTTGTCCAAACTCA
TCAATGTATCTTATCATGTCTGTATACCGGATCTTTCCGCTTCCTCGCTCACTGACTCGCTGCGCTCGGT
CGTTCGGCTGCGGCGAGCGGTATCAGCTCACTCAAAGGCGGTAATACGGTTATCCACAGAATCAGGGGAT
AACGCAGGAAAGAACATGTGAGCAAAAGGCCAGCAAAAGGCCAGGAACCGTAAAAAGGCCGCGTTGCTGG
CGTTTTTCCATAGGCTCCGCCCCCCTGACGAGCATCACAAAAATCGACGCTCAAGTCAGAGGTGGCGAAA
CCCGACAGGACTATAAAGATACCAGGCGTTTCCCCCTGGAAGCTCCCTCGTGCGCTCTCCTGTTCCGACC
CTGCCGCTTACCGGATACCTGTCCGCCTTTCTCCCTTCGGGAAGCGTGGCGCTTTCTCAATGCTCACGCT
GTAGGTATCTCAGTTCGGTGTAGGTCGTTCGCTCCAAGCTGGGCTGTGTGCACGAACCCCCCGTTCAGCC
CGACCGCTGCGCCTTATCCGGTAACTATCGTCTTGAGTCCAACCCGGTAAGACACGACTTATCGCCACTG
GCAGCAGCCACTGGTAACAGGATTAGCAGAGCGAGGTATGTAGGCGGTGCTACAGAGTTCTTGAAGTGGT
GGCCTAACTACGGCTACACTAGAAGGACAGTATTTGGTATCTGCGCTCTGCTGAAGCCAGTTACCTTCGG
AAAAAGAGTTGGTAGCTCTTGATCCGGCAAACAAACCACCGCTGGTAGCGGTGGTTTTTTTGTTTGCAAG
CAGCAGATTACGCGCAGAAAAAAAGGATCTCAAGAAGATCCTTTGATCTTTTCTACGGGGTCTGACGCTC
AGTGGAACGAAAACTCACGTTAAGGGATTTTGGTCATGAGATTATCAAAAAGGATCTTCACCTAGATCCT
TTTAAATTAAAAATGAAGTTTTAAATCAATCTAAAGTATATATGAGTAAACTTGGTCTGACAGTTACCAA
TGCTTAATCAGTGAGGCACCTATCTCAGCGATCTGTCTATTTCGTTCATCCATAGTTGCCTGACTCCCCG
TCGTGTAGATAACTACGATACGGGAGGGCTTACCATCTGGCCCCAGTGCTGCAATGATACCGCGAGACCC
ACGCTCACCGGCTCCAGATTTATCAGCAATAAACCAGCCAGCCGGAAGGGCCGAGCGCAGAAGTGGTCCT
GCAACTTTATCCGCCTCCATCCAGTCTATTAATTGTTGCCGGGAAGCTAGAGTAAGTAGTTCGCCAGTTA
ATAGTTTGCGCAACGTTGTTGCCATTGCTACAGGCATCGTGGTGTCACGCTCGTCGTTTGGTATGGCTTC
ATTCAGCTCCGGTTCCCAACGATCAAGGCGAGTTACATGATCCCCCATGTTGTGCAAAAAAGCGGTTAGC
TCCTTCGGTCCTCCGATCGTTGTCAGAAGTAAGTTGGCCGCAGTGTTATCACTCATGGTTATGGCAGCAC
TGCATAATTCTCTTACTGTCATGCCATCCGTAAGATGCTTTTCTGTGACTGGTGAGTACTCAACCAAGTC
ATTCTGAGAATAGTGTATGCGGCGACCGAGTTGCTCTTGCCCGGCGTCAATACGGGATAATACCGCGCCA
CATAGCAGAACTTTAAAAGTGCTCATCATTGGAAAACGTTCTTCGGGGCGAAAACTCTCAAGGATCTTAC
CGCTGTTGAGATCCAGTTCGATGTAACCCACTCGTGCACCCAACTGATCTTCAGCATCTTTTACTTTCAC
CAGCGTTTCTGGGTGAGCAAAAACAGGAAGGCAAAATGCCGCAAAAAAGGGAATAAGGGCGACACGGAAA
TGTTGAATACTCATACTCTTCCTTTTTCAATATTATTGAAGCATTTATCAGGGTTATTGTCTCATGAGCG
GATACATATTTGAATGTATTTAGAAAAATAAACAAATAGGGGTTCCGCGCACATTTCCCCGAAAAGTGCC
ACCTGACGTCAGATCGACGGATCGGGAGATCG
