>Addgene plasmid #17867 | pEF/myc/ER FLII12Pglu-700uDelta6 | addgene partial sequence | sequence record 23789 | FLIPglu 5'-ggcgtccatcttatctttcg-3'
CAGNCNTTGCGGACTACTGTACTGTTCAGTTTTGATGCCTTTATCGTTCAATTCTTTAATCACGTAAGTG
GTACGTGCTTCTGCATCCGGATGGCCCGGTTCACCTTTCAGCAGTACGAACTGAATCTGACCGTCTTTGT
TCAGATCCCAACCCTGATTCGCCGCCCAGTGTTTAGCAATCAAATCGCCTTGAATAATGCCGGACTCTTT
GGAGTCAGTGCCAACGTAGTAGGCTTTGTCGTAGCTATCCAGCGCCTTACGAGACGGTTCTTTGTTGAAG
AAAACCACCGGCACGTTTTGCCCACGCGCTTTCTCAATCACCGTACCCGCAGCTGCCGGGTCAACCAGGT
TGATTGCCAGTGCCTTCACCCCTTTCGCCAGCAATACGTCGATCTGATCGTTCTGCTTGGACTGGTCATT
CTGAGAATCATTCATCAGCAGCTGAACATCTGGCGCGGCTTTCGCATCTTGCTCAATAGCCTTGCGCACT
ACAGACATAAAGTTATCTCGGCTACCGTATAGCTCGTCCATGCCGAGAGTGATCCCGGCGGCGGTCACGA
ACTCCAGCAGGACCATGTGATCGCGCTTCTCGTTGGGGTCTTTGCTCAGGGCGGACTGGGTGCTCAGGTA
GTGGTTGTCGGGCAGCAGCACGGGGCCGTCGCCGATGGGGGTGTTCTGCTGGTAGTGGTCGGCGAGCTGC
ACGCTGCCGTCCTCGATGTTGTGGCGGATCTTGAAGTTGGCCTTGATGCCGTTCTTCTGCTGGC
